>Addgene plasmid #57503 | mEos4b-Caveolin-C-10 | addgene full sequence | sequence record 213105 | Addgene NGS Result
CATGTTCTTTCCTGCGTTATCCCCTGATTCTGTGGATAACCGTATTACCGCCATGCATTAGTTATTAATA
GTAATCAATTACGGGGTCATTAGTTCATAGCCCATATATGGAGTTCCGCGTTACATAACTTACGGTAAAT
GGCCCGCCTGGCTGACCGCCCAACGACCCCCGCCCATTGACGTCAATAATGACGTATGTTCCCATAGTAA
CGCCAATAGGGACTTTCCATTGACGTCAATGGGTGGAGTATTTACGGTAAACTGCCCACTTGGCAGTACA
TCAAGTGTATCATATGCCAAGTACGCCCCCTATTGACGTCAATGACGGTAAATGGCCCGCCTGGCATTAT
GCCCAGTACATGACCTTATGGGACTTTCCTACTTGGCAGTACATCTACGTATTAGTCATCGCTATTACCA
TGGTGATGCGGTTTTGGCAGTACATCAATGGGCGTGGATAGCGGTTTGACTCACGGGGATTTCCAAGTCT
CCACCCCATTGACGTCAATGGGAGTTTGTTTTGGCACCAAAATCAACGGGACTTTCCAAAATGTCGTAAC
AACTCCGCCCCATTGACGCAAATGGGCGGTAGGCGTGTACGGTGGGAGGTCTATATAAGCAGAGCTGGTT
TAGTGAACCGTCAGATCCGCTAGCACCGCCACCATGTCTGGGGGCAAATACGTAGACTCGGAGGGACATC
TCTACACCGTTCCCATCCGGGAACAGGGCAACATCTACAAGCCCAACAACAAGGCCATGGCAGACGAGCT
GAGCGAGAAGCAAGTGTACGACGCGCACACCAAGGAGATCGACCTGGTCAACCGCGACCCTAAACACCTC
AACGATGACGTGGTCAAGATTGACTTTGAAGATGTGATTGCAGAACCAGAAGGGACACACAGTTTTGACG
GCATTTGGAAGGCCAGCTTCACCACCTTCACTGTGACGAAATACTGGTTTTACCGCTTGCTGTCTGCCCT
CTTTGGCATCCCGATGGCACTCATCTGGGGCATTTACTTCGCCATTCTCTCTTTCCTGCACATCTGGGCA
GTTGTACCATGCATTAAGAGCTTCCTGATTGAGATTCAGTGCATCAGCCGTGTCTATTCCATCTACGTCC
ACACCGTCTGTGACCCACTCTTTGAAGCTGTTGGGAAAATATTCAGCAATGTCCGCATCAACTTGCAGAA
AGAAATAAGCTCCGGAGGGGATCCACCGGTCGCCACCATGGTGAGTGCGATTAAGCCAGACATGAGGATC
AAACTCCGTATGGAAGGCAACGTAAACGGGCACCACTTTGTGATCGACGGAGATGGTACAGGCAAGCCTT
ATGAGGGAAAACAGACCATGGATCTTGAAGTCAAAGAGGGCGGACCTCTGCCTTTTGCCTTTGATATCCT
GACCACTGCATTCCATTACGGCAACAGGGTATTCGTGAAATATCCAGACAACATACAAGACTATTTTAAG
CAGTCGTTTCCTAAGGGGTATTCGTGGGAACGAAGCTTGACTTTCGAAGACGGGGGCATTTGCAATGCCA
GAAACGACATAACAATGGAAGGGGACACTTTCTATAATAAAGTTCGATTTTATGGTACCAACTTTCCCGC
CAATGGTCCAGTTATGCAGAAGAAGACGCTGAAATGGGAGCCCTCCACTGAGAAAATGTATGTGCGTGAT
GGAGTGCTGACGGGTGATATTGAGATGGCTTTGTTGCTTGAAGGAAATGCCCATTACCGATGTGACTTCA
GAACTACTTACAAAGCTAAGGAGAAGGGTGTCAAGTTACCAGGCGCCCACTTTGTGGACCACGCCATTGA
GATTTTAAGCCATGACAAAGATTACAACAAGGTTAAGCTGTATGAGCATGCTGTTGCTCATTCTGGATTG
CCTGACAATGCCAGACGATAAGCGGCCGCGACTCTAGATCATAATCAGCCATACCACATTTGTAGAGGTT
TTACTTGCTTTAAAAAACCTCCCACACCTCCCCCTGAACCTGAAACATAAAATGAATGCAATTGTTGTTG
TTAACTTGTTTATTGCAGCTTATAATGGTTACAAATAAAGCAATAGCATCACAAATTTCACAAATAAAGC
ATTTTTTTCACTGCATTCTAGTTGTGGTTTGTCCAAACTCATCAATGTATCTTAAGGCGTAAATTGTAAG
CGTTAATATTTTGTTAAAATTCGCGTTAAATTTTTGTTAAATCAGCTCATTTTTTAACCAATAGGCCGAA
ATCGGCAAAATCCCTTATAAATCAAAAGAATAGACCGAGATAGGGT
[37 nt withheld, positions 2287-2323]
AAAGAACGTGGACTCCAACGTCAAAGG
[49 nt withheld, positions 2351-2399]
T
[91 nt withheld, positions 2401-2491]
G
[124 nt withheld, positions 2493-2616]
CAGGTGGCACTTTTCGGGGAAATGTGCGCGGAACCCCTATTTGTTTATTTTTCTAAATACATTCAAATAT
GTATCCGCTCATGAGACAATAACCCTGATAAATGCTTCAATAATATTGAAAAAGGAAGAGTCCTGAGGCG
GAAAGAACCAGCTGTGGAATGTGTGTCAGTTAGGGTGTGGAAAGTCCCCAGGCTCCCCAGCAGGCAGAAG
TATGCAAAGCATGCATCTCAATTAGTCAGCAACCAGGTGTGGAAAGTCCCCAGGCTCCCCAGCAGGCAGA
AGTATGCAAAGCATGCATCTCAATTAGTCAGCAACCATAGTCCCGCCCCTAACTCCGCCCATCCCGCCCC
TAACTCCGCCCAGTTCCGCCCATTCTCCGCCCCATGGCTGACTAATTTTTTTTATTTATGCAGAGGCCGA
GGCCGCCTCGGCCTCTGAGCTATTCCAGAAGTAGTGAGGAGGCTTTTTTGGAGGCCTAGGCTTTTGCAAA
GATCGATCAAGAGACAGGATGAGGATCGTTTCGCATGATTGAACAAGATGGATTGCACGCAGGTTCTCCG
GCCGCTTGGGTGGAGAGGCTATTCGGCTATGACTGGGCACAACAGACAATCGGCTGCTCTGATGCCGCCG
TGTTCCGGCTGTCAGCGCAGGGGCGCCCGGTTCTTTTTGTCAAGACCGACCTGTCCGGTGCCCTGAATGA
ACTGCAAGACGAGGCAGCGCGGCTATCGTGGCTGGCCACGACGGGCGTTCCTTGCGCAGCTGTGCTCGAC
GTTGTCACTGAAGCGGGAAGGGACTGGCTGCTATTGGGCGAAGTGCCGGGGCAGGATCTCCTGTCATCTC
ACCTTGCTCCTGCCGAGAAAGTATCCATCATGGCTGATGCAATGCGGCGGCTGCATACGCTTGATCCGGC
TACCTGCCCATTCGACCACCAAGCGAAACATCGCATCGAGCGAGCACGTACTCGGATGGAAGCCGGTCTT
GTCGATCAGGATGATCTGGACGAAGAGCATCAGGGGCTCGCGCCAGCCGAACTGTTCGCCAGGCTCAAGG
CGAGCATGCCCGACGGCGAGGATCTCGTCGTGACCCATGGCGATGCCTGCTTGCCGAATATCATGGTGGA
AAATGGCCGCTTTTCTGGATTCATCGACTGTGGCCGGCTGGGTGTGGCGGACCGCTATCAGGACATAGCG
TTGGCTACCCGTGATATTGCTGAAGAGCTTGGCGGCGAATGGGCTGACCGCTTCCTCGTGCTTTACGGTA
TCGCCGCTCCCGATTCGCAGCGCATCGCCTTCTATCGCCTTCTTGACGAGTTCTTCTGAGCGGGACTCTG
GGGTTCGAAATGACCGACCAAGCGACGCCCAACCTGCCATCACGAGATTTCGATTCCACCGCCGCCTTCT
ATGAAAGGTTGGGCTTCGGAATCGTTTTCCGGGACGCCGGCTGGATGATCCTCCAGCGCGGGGATCTCAT
GCTGGAGTTCTTCGCCCACCCTAGGGGGAGGCTAACTGAAACACGGAAGGAGACAATACCGGAAGGAACC
CGCGCTATGACGGCAATAAAAAGACAGAATAAAACGCACGGTGTTGGGTCGTTTGTTCATAAACGCGGGG
TTCGGTCCCAGGGCTGGCACTCTGTCGATACCCCACCGAGACCCCATTGGGGCCAATACGCCCGCGTTTC
TTCCTTTTCCCCACCCCACCCCCCAAGTTCGGGTGAAGGCCCAGGGCTCGCAGCCAACGTCGGGGCGGCA
GGCCCTGCCATAGCCTCAGGTTACTCATATATACTTTAGATTGATTTAAAACTTCATTTTTAATTTAAAA
GGATCTAGGTGAAGATCCTTTTTGATAATCTCATGACCAAAATCCCTTAACGTGAGTTTTCGTTCCACTG
AGCGTCAGACCCCGTAGAAAAGATCAAAGGATCTTCTTGAGATCCTTTTTTTCTGCGCGTAATCTGCTGC
TTGCAAACAAAAAAACCACCGCTACCAGCGGTGGTTTGTTTGCCGGATCAAGAGCTACCAACTCTTTTTC
CGAAGGTAACTGGCTTCAGCAGAGCGCAGATACCAAATACTGTTCTTCTAGTGTAGCCGTAGTTAGGCCA
CCACTTCAAGAACTCTGTAGCACCGCCTACATACCTCGCTCTGCTAATCCTGTTACCAGTGGCTGCTGCC
AGTGGCGATAAGTCGTGTCTTACCGGGTTGGACTCAAGACGATAGTTACCGGATAAGGCGCAGCGGTCGG
GCTGAACGGGGGGTTCGTGCACACAGCCCAGCTTGGAGCGAACGACCTACACCGAACTGAGATACCTACA
GCGTGAGCTATGAGAAAGCGCCACGCTTCCCGAAGGGAGAAAGGCGGACAGGTATCCGGTAAGCGGCAGG
GTCGGAACAGGAGAGCGCACGAGGGAGCTTCCAGGGGGAAACGCCTGGTATCTTTATAGTCCTGTCGGGT
TTCGCCACCTCTGACTTGAGCGTCGATTTTTGTGATGCTCGTCAGGGGGGCGGAGCCTATGGAAAAACGC
CAGCAACGCGGCCTTTTTACGGTTCCTGGCCTTTTGCTGGCCTTTTGCTCA
Features (pLannotate 1.2.2; 15 found; start..end, strand, type, name):
      1..51      +  rep_origin     RSF ori (fragment): Plasmids containing the RSF 1030 origin of replication can be propagated in E. coli cells that contain additional plasmids with compatible origins.
    119..422     +  enhancer       CMV enhancer: human cytomegalovirus immediate early enhancer
    423..626     +  promoter       CMV promoter: human cytomegalovirus (CMV) immediate early promoter
    664..1197    +  CDS            CAV1: CAV1_CHLAE - Experimental evidence at protein level: Swiss-Prot protein existence level 1. May act as a scaffolding protein within caveolar membranes. Forms a stable heterooligomeric complex with CAV2 that targets to lipid rafts and drives caveolae formation. Mediates the recruitment of CAVIN proteins (CAVIN1/2/3/4) to the caveolae (By similarity). Interacts directly with G-protein alpha subunits and can functionally regulate their activity (By similarity). Involved in the costimulatory signal essential for T-cell receptor (TCR)-mediated T-cell activation. Its binding to DPP4 induces T-cell pr
   1228..1911    +  CDS            mEos4b: fixation-resistant truly monomeric green-to-red photoswitchable fluorescent protein (Paez-Segala et al., 2015) derived from mEos2
   1927..2010    +  CDS            large T antigen (fragment): large T antigen from SV40 (simian virus 40)
   2033..2154    +  polyA_signal   SV40 poly(A) signal: SV40 polyadenylation signal
   2188..2616    -  rep_origin     f1 ori (sequence partly withheld): f1 bacteriophage origin of replication; arrow indicates direction of (+) strand synthesis
   2643..2747    +  promoter       AmpR promoter: bla
   2749..3106    +  promoter       SV40 promoter: SV40 enhancer and early promoter
   3141..3935    +  CDS            NeoR/KanR: aminoglycoside phosphotransferase from Tn5; aph(3')-II (or nptII); confers resistance to neomycin, kanamycin, and G418 (Geneticin®)
   3956..4108    +  CDS            ble (fragment): BLE_KLEPN - Experimental evidence at protein level: Swiss-Prot protein existence level 1. Binding protein with a strong affinity to the bleomycin family of antibiotics. Binds to CL990; an antimitotic-antibiotic compound. From Klebsiella pneumoniae.
   4167..4214    +  polyA_signal   HSV TK poly(A) signal: herpes simplex virus thymidine kinase polyadenylation signal (Cole and Stacy, 1985)
   4305..4321    -  polyA_signal   bGH poly(A) signal (fragment): bovine growth hormone polyadenylation signal
   4543..5131    +  rep_origin     ori: high-copy-number ColE1/pMB1/pBR322/pUC origin of replication
