[The description below was written by a language model from this plasmid's Addgene catalogue record and pLannotate feature annotations shown in this document.]
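Description:
mEos4b-Caveolin-C-10 is a mammalian expression plasmid that produces human caveolin-1 (CAV1) fused to the green-to-red photoconvertible fluorescent protein mEos4b, a monomeric, fixation-resistant derivative of mEos2. The fusion is driven by the human cytomegalovirus immediate-early enhancer and promoter and terminated by an SV40 polyadenylation signal. The catalogue fields and the sequenced record disagree on orientation. The catalogue lists the backbone as mEos4b-C1 with the tag N-terminal to the insert. In the annotated full sequence, however, the CAV1 coding region lies directly downstream of the CMV promoter and is followed, after a short linker gap, by mEos4b. That order would place the fluorescent protein at the C-terminus of caveolin. The sequenced plasmid is 5,187 nt.

The backbone has the layout typical of this vector family. A high-copy ColE1/pUC-type origin supports propagation in E. coli, and an f1 origin is also present. A single Tn5 aminoglycoside phosphotransferase (NeoR/KanR) gene sits behind tandem bacterial (bla) and SV40 early promoters and ends in an HSV TK polyadenylation signal. This one cassette gives kanamycin resistance in bacteria and G418 selection in mammalian cells. The short RSF ori, large T antigen, ble and bGH poly(A) fragments in the annotation are partial matches, probably backbone remnants rather than functional elements.

The record states a membrane localization purpose, consistent with caveolin-1's role as a scaffolding protein of caveolae. The listed excitation/emission values are 505/516 nm for the green state and 569/581 nm for the red state. A photoconvertible fusion of this kind is suited to marking caveolar membrane domains in transfected cells, tracking photoconverted subpopulations, and single-molecule localization imaging.
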