Addgene plasmid #57503: mEos4b-Caveolin-C-10
Purpose: Localization: Membrane, Excitation: 505 / 569, Emission: 516 / 581
Depositing lab: Michael Davidson & Loren Looger. Depositing organization: Florida State University, Tallahassee.
Backbone
  Vector backbone: mEos4b-C1
  Backbone size w/o insert (bp): 4750
  Vector type: Mammalian Expression
  Selectable markers: Neomycin (select with G418)
Growth in bacteria
  Bacterial resistance: Kanamycin, 50 μg/mL
  Growth temperature: 37°C
  Growth strain: DH5alpha
  Copy number: High Copy
Gene/Insert
  Gene/Insert name: Caveolin (alt name: NM_001753)
  Species: H. sapiens (human)
  Entrez Gene: CAV1 (a.k.a. BSCL3, CGL3, LCCNS, MSTP085, PPH3, VIP21)
  Promoter: CMV
  Tag / fusion protein: mEos4b (N terminal on backbone)
  Cloning method: Unknown
  Sequencing primers: 5′ CMV-F; 3′ SV40pA-R
Terms and licenses: Academic/Nonprofit Terms; Industry Terms
Depositor comments: . Excitation = 505 / 569; Emission = 516 / 581
How to cite: mEos4b-Caveolin-C-10 was a gift from Michael Davidson & Loren Looger (Addgene plasmid # 57503 ; http://n2t.net/addgene:57503 ; RRID:Addgene_57503)
