>Addgene plasmid #57503 | mEos4b-Caveolin-C-10 | depositor partial sequence | sequence record 88642 | insert sequence
CCATGCTAGTGACGTCAGATCCGCTAGCACCGCCACCATGTCTGGGGGCAAATACGTAGACTCGGAGGGA
CATCTCTACACCGTTCCCATCCGGGAACAGGGCAACATCTACAAGCCCAACAACAAGGCCATGGCAGACG
AGCTGAGCGAGAAGCAAGTGTACGACGCGCACACCAAGGAGATCGACCTGGTCAACCGCGACCCTAAACA
CCTCAACGATGACGTGGTCAAGATTGACTTTGAAGATGTGATTGCAGAACCAGAAGGGACACACAGTTTT
GACGGCATTTGGAAGGCCAGCTTCACCACCTTCACTGTGACGAAATACTGGTTTTACCGCTTGCTGTCTG
CCCTCTTTGGCATCCCGATGGCACTCATCTGGGGCATTTACTTCGCCATTCTCTCTTTCCTGCACATCTG
GGCAGTTGTACCATGCATTAAGAGCTTCCTGATTGAGATTCAGTGCATCAGCCGTGTCTATTCCATCTAC
GTCCACACCGTCTGTGACCCACTCTTTGAAGCTGTTGGGAAAATATTCAGCAATGTCCGCATCAACTTGC
AGAAAGAAATAAGCTCCGGAGGGGATCCACCGGTCGCCACCATGGTGAGTGCGATTAAGCCAGACATGAG
GATCAAACTCCGTATGGAAGGCAACGTAAACGGGCACCACTTTGTGATCGACGGAGATGGTACAGGCAAG
CCTTATGAGGGAAAACAGACCATGGATCTTGAAGTCAAAGAGGGCGGACCTCTGCCTTTTGCCTTTGATA
TCCTGACCACTGCATTCCATTACGGCAACAGGGTATTCGTGAAATATCCAGACAACATACAAGACTATTT
TAAGCAGTCGTTTCCTAAGGGGTATTCGTGGGAACGAAGCTTGACTTTCGAAGACGGGGGCATTTGCAAT
GCCAGAAACGACATAACAATGGAAGGACACTTTCTATAATAAAGTTCGATT
