>Addgene plasmid #57503 | mEos4b-Caveolin-C-10 | depositor partial sequence | sequence record 88643 | insert sequence 2
TTACCGCTTGCTGTCTGCCCTCTTTGGCATCCCGATGGCACTCATCTGGGGCATTTACTTCGCCATTCTC
TCTTTCCTGCACATCTGGGCAGTTGTACCATGCATTAAGAGCTTCCTGATTGAGATTCAGTGCATCAGCC
GTGTCTATTCCATCTACGTCCACACCGTCTGTGACCCACTCTTTGAAGCTGTTGGGAAAATATTCAGCAA
TGTCCGCATCAACTTGCAGAAAGAAATAAGCTCCGGAGGGGATCCACCGGTCGCCACCATGGTGAGTGCG
ATTAAGCCAGACATGAGGATCAAACTCCGTATGGAAGGCAACGTAAACGGGCACCACTTTGTGATCGACG
GAGATGGTACAGGCAAGCCTTATGAGGGAAAACAGACCATGGATCTTGAAGTCAAAGAGGGCGGACCTCT
GCCTTTTGCCTTTGATATCCTGACCACTGCATTCCATTACGGCAACAGGGTATTCGTGAAATATCCAGAC
AACATACAAGACTATTTTAAGCAGTCGTTTCCTAAGGGGTATTCGTGGGAACGAAGCTTGACTTTCGAAG
ACGGGGGCATTTGCAATGCCAGAAACGACATAACAATGGAAGGGGACACTTTCTATAATAAAGTTCGATT
TTATGGTACCAACTTTCCCGCCAATGGTCCAGTTATGCAGAAGAAGACGCTGAAATGGGAGCCCTCCACT
GAGAAAATGTATGTGCGTGATGGAGTGCTGACGGGTGATATTGAGATGGCTTTGTTGCTTGAAGGAAATG
CCCATTACCGATGTGACTTCAGAACTACTTACAAAGCTAAGGAGAAGGGTGTCAAGTTACCAGGCGCCCA
CTTTGTGGACCACGCCATTGAGATTTTAAGCCATGACAAAGATTACAACAAGGTTAAGCTGTATGAGCAT
GCTGTTGCTCATTCTGGATTGCCTGACAATGCCAGACGATAAGCGGCCGCGACTCTAGATCATAATCAGC
CATACCACATGTAGAAGTATTGCAC
